LOCUS       Exported 5302 bp ds-DNA circular SYN 12-MAY-2021
DEFINITION  AAV expression of membrane bound EGFP from GfaABC1D promoter.
ACCESSION   .
VERSION     .
KEYWORDS    pAAV.GfaABC1D.PI.Lck-GFP.SV40
SOURCE      synthetic DNA construct
  ORGANISM  synthetic DNA construct
REFERENCE   1 (bases 1 to 5302)
  AUTHORS   Shigetomi E, Bushong EA, Haustein MD, Tong X, Jackson-Weaver O,
            Kracun S, Xu J, Sofroniew MV, Ellisman MH, Khakh BS
  TITLE     Imaging calcium microdomains within entire astrocyte territories and
            endfeet with GCaMPs expressed using adeno-associated viruses.
  JOURNAL   J Gen Physiol. 2013 Apr 15.
  PUBMED    23589582
REFERENCE   2 (bases 1 to 5302)
  AUTHORS   .
  TITLE     Direct Submission
  JOURNAL   Exported May 12, 2021 from SnapGene Server 1.1.58
            http://www.snapgene.com
FEATURES             Location/Qualifiers
     source          1..5302
                     /organism="synthetic DNA construct"
                     /mol_type="other DNA"
     repeat_region   1..130
                     /label=AAV2 ITR
     intron          981..1113
                     /label=chimeric intron
                     /note="chimera between introns from human beta-globin and
                     immunoglobulin heavy chain genes"
     primer_bind     1096..1115
                     /label=pMT2-F
                     /note="Synthetic intron, forward primer"
     promoter        1158..1176
                     /label=T7 promoter
                     /note="promoter for bacteriophage T7 RNA polymerase"
     regulatory      1304..1313
                     /regulatory_class="other"
                     /note="vertebrate consensus sequence for strong initiation
                     of translation (Kozak, 1987)"
     CDS             1310..2029
                     /codon_start=1
                     /product="the original enhanced GFP (Yang et al., 1996)"
                     /label=EGFP
                     /note="mammalian codon-optimized"
                     /translation="MVSKGEELFTGVVPILVELDGDVNGHKFSVSGEGEGDATYGKLTL
                     KFICTTGKLPVPWPTLVTTLTYGVQCFSRYPDHMKQHDFFKSAMPEGYVQERTIFFKDD
                     GNYKTRAEVKFEGDTLVNRIELKGIDFKEDGNILGHKLEYNYNSHNVYIMADKQKNGIK
                     VNFKIRHNIEDGSVQLADHYQQNTPIGDGPVLLPDNHYLSTQSALSKDPNEKRDHMVLL
                     EFVTAAGITLGMDELYK"
     CDS             1310..2026
                     /codon_start=1
                     /product="enhanced GFP"
                     /label=EGFP
                     /translation="MVSKGEELFTGVVPILVELDGDVNGHKFSVSGEGEGDATYGKLTL
                     KFICTTGKLPVPWPTLVTTLTYGVQCFSRYPDHMKQHDFFKSAMPEGYVQERTIFFKDD
                     GNYKTRAEVKFEGDTLVNRIELKGIDFKEDGNILGHKLEYNYNSHNVYIMADKQKNGIK
                     VNFKIRHNIEDGSVQLADHYQQNTPIGDGPVLLPDNHYLSTQSALSKDPNEKRDHMVLL
                     EFVTAAGITLGMDELYK"
     primer_bind     complement(1355..1376)
                     /label=EGFP-N
                     /note="EGFP, reverse primer"
     primer_bind     complement(1616..1635)
                     /label=EXFP-R
                     /note="For distinguishing EGFP variants, reverse primer"
     primer_bind     1963..1984
                     /label=EGFP-C
                     /note="EGFP, forward primer"
     polyA_signal    2069..2190
                     /label=SV40 poly(A) signal
                     /note="SV40 polyadenylation signal"
     primer_bind     complement(2080..2099)
                     /label=EBV-rev
                     /note="SV40 polyA terminator, reverse primer"
     primer_bind     2134..2153
                     /label=SV40pA-R
                     /note="SV40 polyA, reverse primer"
     repeat_region   2352..2481
                     /label=AAV2 ITR
     primer_bind     complement(2500..2517)
                     /label=M13 Forward
                     /note="In lacZ gene. Also called M13-F20 or M13 (-21)
                     Forward"
     primer_bind     complement(2500..2516)
                     /label=M13 fwd
                     /note="common sequencing primer, one of multiple similar
                     variants"
     primer_bind     complement(2509..2531)
                     /label=M13/pUC Forward
                     /note="In lacZ gene"
     rep_origin      2658..3113
                     /direction=RIGHT
                     /label=f1 ori
                     /note="f1 bacteriophage origin of replication; arrow
                     indicates direction of (+) strand synthesis"
     primer_bind     complement(2745..2764)
                     /label=F1ori-R
                     /note="F1 origin, reverse primer"
     primer_bind     2955..2976
                     /label=F1ori-F
                     /note="F1 origin, forward primer"
     promoter        3139..3243
                     /gene="bla"
                     /label=AmpR promoter
     CDS             3244..4104
                     /codon_start=1
                     /gene="bla"
                     /product="beta-lactamase"
                     /label=AmpR
                     /note="confers resistance to ampicillin, carbenicillin, and
                     related antibiotics"
                     /translation="MSIQHFRVALIPFFAAFCLPVFAHPETLVKVKDAEDQLGARVGYI
                     ELDLNSGKILESFRPEERFPMMSTFKVLLCGAVLSRIDAGQEQLGRRIHYSQNDLVEYS
                     PVTEKHLTDGMTVRELCSAAITMSDNTAANLLLTTIGGPKELTAFLHNMGDHVTRLDRW
                     EPELNEAIPNDERDTTMPVAMATTLRKLLTGELLTLASRQQLIDWMEADKVAGPLLRSA
                     LPAGWFIADKSGAGERGSRGIIAALGPDGKPSRIVVIYTTGSQATMDERNRQIAEIGAS
                     LIKHW"
     primer_bind     complement(3462..3481)
                     /label=Amp-R
                     /note="Ampicillin resistance gene, reverse primer"
     rep_origin      4275..4863
                     /direction=RIGHT
                     /label=ori
                     /note="high-copy-number ColE1/pMB1/pBR322/pUC origin of
                     replication"
     primer_bind     4764..4783
                     /label=pBR322ori-F
                     /note="pBR322 origin, forward primer"
     primer_bind     5017..5034
                     /label=L4440
                     /note="L4440 vector, forward primer"
     protein_bind    5151..5172
                     /label=CAP binding site
                     /bound_moiety="E. coli catabolite activator protein"
                     /note="CAP binding activates transcription in the presence
                     of cAMP."
     promoter        5187..5217
                     /label=lac promoter
                     /note="promoter for the E. coli lac operon"
     protein_bind    5225..5241
                     /label=lac operator
                     /bound_moiety="lac repressor encoded by lacI"
                     /note="The lac repressor binds to the lac operator to
                     inhibit transcription in E. coli. This inhibition can be
                     relieved by adding lactose or
                     isopropyl-beta-D-thiogalactopyranoside (IPTG)."
     primer_bind     5230..5252
                     /label=M13/pUC Reverse
                     /note="In lacZ gene"
     primer_bind     5249..5265
                     /label=M13 rev
                     /note="common sequencing primer, one of multiple similar
                     variants"
     primer_bind     5249..5265
                     /label=M13 Reverse
                     /note="In lacZ gene. Also called M13-rev"
ORIGIN
        1 ctgcgcgctc gctcgctcac tgaggccgcc cgggcaaagc ccgggcgtcg ggcgaccttt
       61 ggtcgcccgg cctcagtgag cgagcgagcg cgcagagagg gagtggccaa ctccatcact
      121 aggggttcct tgtagttaat gattaacccg ccatgctact tatctacgta gccatgctct
      181 aggaagatct aacatatcct ggtgtggagt aggggacgct gctctgacag aggctcgggg
      241 gcctgagctg gctctgtgag ctggggagga ggcagacagc caggccttgt ctgcaagcag
      301 acctggcagc attgggctgg ccgcccccca gggcctcctc ttcatgccca gtgaatgact
      361 caccttggca cagacacaat gttcggggtg ggcacagtgc ctgcttcccg ccgcacccca
      421 gcccccctca aatgccttcc gagaagccca ttgagcaggg ggcttgcatt gcaccccagc
      481 ctgacagcct ggcatcttgg gataaaagca gcacagcccc ctaggggctg cccttgctgt
      541 gtggcgccac cggcggtgga gaacaaggct ctattcagcc tgtgcccagg aaaggggatc
      601 aggggatgcc caggcatgga cagtgggtgg caggggggga gaggagggct gtctgcttcc
      661 cagaagtcca aggacacaaa tgggtgaggg gagagctctc cccatagctg ggctgcggcc
      721 caaccccacc ccctcaggct atgccagggg gtgttgccag gggcacccgg gcatcgccag
      781 tctagcccac tccttcataa agccctcgca tcccaggagc gagcagagcc agagcaggtt
      841 ggagaggaga cgcatcacct ccgctgctcg caagctttat tgcggtagtt tatcacagtt
      901 aaattgctaa cgcagtcagt gcttctgaca caacagtctc gaacttaagc tgcagaagtt
      961 ggtcgtgagg cactgggcag gtaagtatca aggttacaag acaggtttaa ggagaccaat
     1021 agaaactggg cttgtcgaga cagagaagac tcttgcgttt ctgataggca cctattggtc
     1081 ttactgacat ccactttgcc tttctctcca caggtgtcca ctcccagttc aattacagct
     1141 cttaaggcta gagtacttaa tacgactcac tataggctag cctcgagaat tcaccatggg
     1201 ctgtggctgc agctcaaacc ctgaagatga ctggatggag aacattgacg tgtgtgagaa
     1261 ctgccattat cccccgccga agcttcgaat tgatccaccg gtcgccacca tggtgagcaa
     1321 gggcgaggag ctgttcaccg gggtggtgcc catcctggtc gagctggacg gcgacgtaaa
     1381 cggccacaag ttcagcgtgt ccggcgaggg cgagggcgat gccacctacg gcaagctgac
     1441 cctgaagttc atctgcacca ccggcaagct gcccgtgccc tggcccaccc tcgtgaccac
     1501 cctgacctac ggcgtgcagt gcttcagccg ctaccccgac cacatgaagc agcacgactt
     1561 cttcaagtcc gccatgcccg aaggctacgt ccaggagcgc accatcttct tcaaggacga
     1621 cggcaactac aagacccgcg ccgaggtgaa gttcgagggc gacaccctgg tgaaccgcat
     1681 cgagctgaag ggcatcgact tcaaggagga cggcaacatc ctggggcaca agctggagta
     1741 caactacaac agccacaacg tctatatcat ggccgacaag cagaagaacg gcatcaaggt
     1801 gaacttcaag atccgccaca acatcgagga cggcagcgtg cagctcgccg accactacca
     1861 gcagaacacc cccatcggcg acggccccgt gctgctgccc gacaaccact acctgagcac
     1921 ccagtccgcc ctgagcaaag accccaacga gaagcgcgat cacatggtcc tgctggagtt
     1981 cgtgaccgcc gccgggatca ctctcggcat ggacgagctg tacaagtaat ctagagtcga
     2041 cccgggcggc cgcttcgagc agacatgata agatacattg atgagtttgg acaaaccaca
     2101 actagaatgc agtgaaaaaa atgctttatt tgtgaaattt gtgatgctat tgctttattt
     2161 gtaaccatta taagctgcaa taaacaagtt aacaacaaca attgcattca ttttatgttt
     2221 caggttcagg gggagatgtg ggaggttttt taaagcaagt aaaacctcta caaatgtggt
     2281 aaaatcgata aggatcttcc tagagcatgg ctacgtagat aagtagcatg gcgggttaat
     2341 cattaactac aaggaacccc tagtgatgga gttggccact ccctctctgc gcgctcgctc
     2401 gctcactgag gccgggcgac caaaggtcgc ccgacgcccg ggctttgccc gggcggcctc
     2461 agtgagcgag cgagcgcgca gccttaatta acctaattca ctggccgtcg ttttacaacg
     2521 tcgtgactgg gaaaaccctg gcgttaccca acttaatcgc cttgcagcac atcccccttt
     2581 cgccagctgg cgtaatagcg aagaggcccg caccgatcgc ccttcccaac agttgcgcag
     2641 cctgaatggc gaatgggnnn nnnnnnnnnn nnnnnnnnnn nnnnnnnnnn nnnnnnnnnn
     2701 nnnnnnnnnn nnnnnnnnnn nnnnnnnnnn nnnnnnnnnn nnnnnnnnnn nnnnnnnnnn
     2761 nnnnnnnnnn nnnnnnnnnn ncnnnnnnnn nnnnnnnnnn nnnnnnnnnn nnnnnnnnnn
     2821 nnnnnnnnnn nnnnnnnnnn nnnnnnnnnn nnnnnnnnnn nnnnnnnnnn nnnannnnnn
     2881 nnnnnnnnnn nnnnnnnnnn nnnnnnnnnn nnnnnnnnnn nnncctttga cgttggagtc
     2941 cacgttcttt aatagtggac tcttgttcca aactggaaca acactcaacc ctatctcggt
     3001 ctattctttt gatttataag ggattttgcc gatttcggcc tattggttaa aaaatgagct
     3061 gatttaacaa aaatttaacg cgaattttaa caaaatatta acgcttacaa tttaggtggc
     3121 acttttcggg gaaatgtgcg cggaacccct atttgtttat ttttctaaat acattcaaat
     3181 atgtatccgc tcatgagaca ataaccctga taaatgcttc aataatattg aaaaaggaag
     3241 agtatgagta ttcaacattt ccgtgtcgcc cttattccct tttttgcggc attttgcctt
     3301 cctgtttttg ctcacccaga aacgctggtg aaagtaaaag atgctgaaga tcagttgggt
     3361 gcacgagtgg gttacatcga actggatctc aacagcggta agatccttga gagttttcgc
     3421 cccgaagaac gttttccaat gatgagcact tttaaagttc tgctatgtgg cgcggtatta
     3481 tcccgtattg acgccgggca agagcaactc ggtcgccgca tacactattc tcagaatgac
     3541 ttggttgagt actcaccagt cacagaaaag catcttacgg atggcatgac agtaagagaa
     3601 ttatgcagtg ctgccataac catgagtgat aacactgcgg ccaacttact tctgacaacg
     3661 atcggaggac cgaaggagct aaccgctttt ttgcacaaca tgggggatca tgtaactcgc
     3721 cttgatcgtt gggaaccgga gctgaatgaa gccataccaa acgacgagcg tgacaccacg
     3781 atgcctgtag caatggcaac aacgttgcgc aaactattaa ctggcgaact acttactcta
     3841 gcttcccggc aacaattaat agactggatg gaggcggata aagttgcagg accacttctg
     3901 cgctcggccc ttccggctgg ctggtttatt gctgataaat ctggagccgg tgagcgtggg
     3961 tctcgcggta tcattgcagc actggggcca gatggtaagc cctcccgtat cgtagttatc
     4021 tacacgacgg ggagtcaggc aactatggat gaacgaaata gacagatcgc tgagataggt
     4081 gcctcactga ttaagcattg gtaactgtca gaccaagttt actcatatat actttagatt
     4141 gatttaaaac ttcattttta atttaaaagg atctaggtga agatcctttt tgataatctc
     4201 atgaccaaaa tcccttaacg tgagttttcg ttccactgag cgtcagaccc cgtagaaaag
     4261 atcaaaggat cttcttgaga tccttttttt ctgcgcgtaa tctgctgctt gcaaacaaaa
     4321 aaaccaccgc taccagcggt ggtttgtttg ccggatcaag agctaccaac tctttttccg
     4381 aaggtaactg gcttcagcag agcgcagata ccaaatactg ttcttctagt gtagccgtag
     4441 ttaggccacc acttcaagaa ctctgtagca ccgcctacat acctcgctct gctaatcctg
     4501 ttaccagtgg ctgctgccag tggcgataag tcgtgtctta ccgggttgga ctcaagacga
     4561 tagttaccgg ataaggcgca gcggtcgggc tgaacggggg gttcgtgcac acagcccagc
     4621 ttggagcgaa cgacctacac cgaactgaga tacctacagc gtgagctatg agaaagcgcc
     4681 acgcttcccg aagggagaaa ggcggacagg tatccggtaa gcggcagggt cggaacagga
     4741 gagcgcacga gggagcttcc agggggaaac gcctggtatc tttatagtcc tgtcgggttt
     4801 cgccacctct gacttgagcg tcgatttttg tgatgctcgt caggggggcg gagcctatgg
     4861 aaaaacgcca gcaacgcggc ctttttacgg ttcctggcct tttgctggcc ttttgctcac
     4921 atgttctttc ctgcgttatc ccctgattct gtggataacc gtattaccgc ctttgagtga
     4981 gctgataccg ctcgccgcag ccgaacgacc gagcgcagcg agtcagtgag cgaggaagcg
     5041 gaagagcgcc caatacgcaa accgcctctc cccgcgcgtt ggccgattca ttaatgcagc
     5101 tggcacgaca ggtttcccga ctggaaagcg ggcagtgagc gcaacgcaat taatgtgagt
     5161 tagctcactc attaggcacc ccaggcttta cactttatgc ttccggctcg tatgttgtgt
     5221 ggaattgtga gcggataaca atttcacaca ggaaacagct atgaccatga ttacgccaga
     5281 tttaattaag gccttaatta gg
//
