[The description below was written by a language model from this plasmid's Addgene catalogue record and the feature table of its GenBank file.]
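Description:
pAAV.GfaABC1D.PI.Lck-GFP.SV40 is a 5.3 kb AAV transfer (cis) plasmid built on the pZac2.1 backbone, designed to package a recombinant adeno-associated virus genome that expresses membrane-bound EGFP from the GfaABC1D promoter. It is propagated in E. coli through a high-copy ColE1/pUC-type origin and selected with ampicillin via the bla gene. The backbone also carries an f1 phage origin and remnants of the lac promoter/operator region with M13 primer sites. The record lists a recombination-deficient growth strain, the usual precaution for keeping the ITR repeats intact.

The expression cassette lies between two AAV2 inverted terminal repeats, which are the cis elements needed for replication and encapsidation of the intervening DNA when rep, cap and helper functions are supplied in trans. According to the catalogue fields, transcription is driven by GfaABC1D, a compact GFAP-derived promoter commonly used for astrocyte-selective expression. It is not annotated in the feature table but presumably occupies the unannotated stretch between the left ITR and the intron. Downstream sits a chimeric beta-globin/immunoglobulin intron (the "PI" in the name), which generally improves mRNA processing and expression. A vestigial T7 promoter follows, then the reporter and an SV40 polyadenylation signal.

The insert is described as Lck-EGFP. Only the EGFP coding sequence, with a Kozak consensus at its start, is annotated, so the Lck-derived membrane-targeting motif that would tether the protein to the plasma membrane is not marked separately.

The associated publication concerns imaging of astrocyte territories and endfeet with AAV-delivered reporters. This fits use of the construct to outline fine astrocyte processes and membranes in vivo. An AAV5 viral preparation is also mentioned in the record.
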