Addgene plasmid #105598: pAAV.GfaABC1D.PI.Lck-GFP.SV40
Purpose: AAV expression of membrane bound EGFP from GfaABC1D promoter
Depositing lab: Baljit Khakh. Depositing organization: University of California, Los Angeles (UCLA). Publication: Imaging calcium microdomains within entire astrocyte territories and endfeet with GCaMPs expressed using adeno-associated viruses. Shigetomi E, Bushong EA, Haustein MD, Tong X, Jackson-Weaver O, Kracun S, Xu J, Sofroniew MV, Ellisman MH, Khakh BS. J Gen Physiol. 2013 Apr 15. 10.1085/jgp.201210949 PubMed 23589582.
Backbone
  Vector backbone: pZac2.1
  Vector type: Mammalian Expression, AAV
Growth in bacteria
  Bacterial resistance: Ampicillin, 100 μg/mL
  Growth temperature: 37°C
  Growth strain: NEB Stable
  Copy number: Unknown
Gene/Insert
  Gene/Insert name: Lck-EGFP
  Promoter: GfaABC1D
  Cloning method: Unknown
  Sequencing primers: 5′ unknown
Terms and licenses: Academic/Nonprofit Terms; Industry Terms: Not Available to Industry
Depositor comments: Penn Vector Core plasmid p2369
How to cite: pAAV.GfaABC1D.PI.Lck-GFP.SV40 was a gift from Baljit Khakh (Addgene plasmid # 105598 ; http://n2t.net/addgene:105598 ; RRID:Addgene_105598) For viral preps, please replace (Addgene plasmid # 105598) in the above sentence with: (Addgene viral prep # 105598-AAV5)
